Addgene plasmid #231553: iGFP-beta-actin
Purpose: Mammalian expression of human beta actin fused intramolecularly to monomeric superfolder GFP
Depositing lab: Manos Mavrakis. Depositing organization: CNRS UMR 7249, Institut Fresnel. Publication: Genetically encoded reporters of actin filament organization in living cells and tissues. Martins CS, Iv F, Suman SK, Panagiotou TC, Sidor C, Ruso-Lopez M, Plancke CN, Omi S, Pages R, Gomes M, Llewellyn A, Bandi SR, Ramond L, Arbizzani F, Rimoli CV, Schnorrer F, Robin F, Wilde A, LeGoff L, Pedelacq JD, Jegou A, Cabantous S, Rincon SA, Chandre C, Brasselet S, Mavrakis M. Cell. 2025 Apr 1:S0092-8674(25)00276-4. doi: 10.1016/j.cell.2025.03.003. PubMed 40179884.
Backbone
  Vector backbone: pCMV
  Vector type: Mammalian Expression
Growth in bacteria
  Bacterial resistance: Ampicillin, 100 μg/mL
  Growth temperature: 37°C
  Growth strain: DH5alpha
  Copy number: High Copy
Gene/Insert
  Gene/Insert name: ACTB (alt name: beta actin)
  Species: H. sapiens (human)
  Entrez Gene: ACTB (a.k.a. BKRNS, BNS, BRWS1, CSMH, DDS1, PS1TP5BP1, THC8)
  Promoter: CMV
  Tag / fusion protein: msfGFP (intramolecular)
  Cloning method: Gibson Cloning
Terms and licenses: Academic/Nonprofit Terms; Industry Terms: Not Available to Industry
Depositor comments: Please visit https://doi.org/10.1101/2024.04.26.591305 for bioRxiv preprint.
How to cite: iGFP-beta-actin was a gift from Manos Mavrakis (Addgene plasmid # 231553 ; http://n2t.net/addgene:231553 ; RRID:Addgene_231553)
