[The description below was written by a language model from this plasmid's Addgene catalogue record and pLannotate feature annotations shown in this document.]
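Description:
iGFP-beta-actin is a 6.6 kb mammalian expression plasmid built on a pCMV backbone that encodes human beta actin (ACTB) with monomeric superfolder GFP inserted within the actin polypeptide rather than at either terminus. The feature table reflects this design. An N-terminal actin segment is followed by a GFP open reading frame and then a C-terminal actin segment, all on the same strand. The automated annotation labels the actin pieces by their closest matches in other species and calls the fluorescent protein moxGFP. These labels reflect the high conservation of actin and the similarity among GFP variants, and the catalogue entry identifies the parts as human ACTB and msfGFP.

Expression is driven by the CMV immediate early enhancer and promoter and terminated by the bGH polyadenylation signal. Short fragments annotated as tet-operator-containing promoter sequence lie just downstream of the CMV promoter, which suggests a tetracycline-regulatable CMV arrangement, although the record does not describe inducible use. Downstream of the expression cassette there is an FRT site directly ahead of a puromycin N-acetyltransferase (pac) coding sequence with an SV40 poly(A) signal. No complete promoter is annotated in front of pac. This layout is typical of vectors meant for FLP-mediated integration into a genomic FRT landing site, but the record does not say so.

In bacteria the plasmid replicates from a high-copy ColE1/pUC-type origin and is selected with ampicillin through the AmpR gene. A partial f1 origin and lac promoter/operator remnants are also present. According to the record, the construct serves as a genetically encoded fluorescent reporter for studying actin filament organization in living mammalian cells.
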