Features (pLannotate 1.2.2; 22 found; start..end, strand, type, name):
      4..383     +  enhancer       CMV enhancer: human cytomegalovirus immediate early enhancer
    384..587     +  promoter       CMV promoter: human cytomegalovirus (CMV) immediate early promoter
    589..608     +  promoter       PLtetO-1 promoter (fragment): modified phage lambda PL promoter with tet operator sites (Lutz and Bujard, 1997)
    610..629     +  promoter       PLtetO-1 promoter (fragment): modified phage lambda PL promoter with tet operator sites (Lutz and Bujard, 1997)
    637..670     +  promoter       TRE3GV promoter (fragment): 3rd-generation Tet-responsive promoter that can be activated by binding of Tet-On® 3G, optimized for retroviral and lentiviral vectors
    786..1277    +  CDS            ACT_SPOLI: Experimental evidence at transcript level: Swiss-Prot protein existence level 2. Actins are highly conserved proteins that are involved in various types of cell motility and are ubiquitously expressed in all eukaryotic cells. From Spodoptera littoralis (Egyptian cotton leafworm).
   1470..2183    +  CDS            moxGFP: moxGFP is a basic (constitutively fluorescent) green fluorescent protein published in 2015, derived from Aequorea victoria. It is reported to be a rapidly-maturing monomer.
   2250..2624    +  CDS            ACTS_PLEWA: Experimental evidence at transcript level: Swiss-Prot protein existence level 2. Actins are highly conserved proteins that are involved in various types of cell motility and are ubiquitously expressed in all eukaryotic cells. From Pleurodeles waltl (Iberian ribbed newt).
   2735..2959    +  polyA_signal   bGH poly(A) signal: bovine growth hormone polyadenylation signal
   2963..2984    +  promoter       SV40 promoter (fragment): SV40 enhancer and early promoter
   3005..3238    +  rep_origin     f1 ori (fragment) (sequence partly withheld): f1 bacteriophage origin of replication; arrow indicates direction of (+) strand synthesis
   3243..3290    +  protein_bind   FRT: FLP-mediated recombination occurs in the 8-bp core sequence TCTAGAAA (Turan and Bode, 2011). FLP recombinase from the Saccharomyces cerevisiae 2μ plasmid
   3298..3891    +  CDS            pac: PUAC_STRAD - Protein predicted: Swiss-Prot protein existence level 4. Detoxification of puromycin. From Streptomyces alboniger.
   4029..4150    +  polyA_signal   SV40 poly(A) signal: SV40 polyadenylation signal
   4223..4239    -  protein_bind   lac operator: The lac repressor binds to the lac operator to inhibit transcription in E. coli. This inhibition can be relieved by adding lactose or isopropyl-β-D-thiogalactopyranoside (IPTG). lac repressor encoded by lacI
   4247..4277    -  promoter       lac promoter: promoter for the E. coli lac operon
   4292..4313    -  protein_bind   CAP binding site: CAP binding activates transcription in the presence of cAMP. E. coli catabolite activator protein
   4326..4418    -  CDS            lacI (fragment): lac repressor; lacI; The lac repressor binds to the lac operator to inhibit transcription in E. coli. This inhibition can be relieved by adding lactose or isopropyl-β-D-thiogalactopyranoside (IPTG).
   4601..5189    -  rep_origin     ori: high-copy-number ColE1/pMB1/pBR322/pUC origin of replication
   5360..6220    -  CDS            AmpR: β-lactamase; bla; confers resistance to ampicillin, carbenicillin, and related antibiotics
   6221..6325    -  promoter       AmpR promoter: bla
   6384..6436    -  misc_feature   bom (fragment): basis of mobility region from pBR322
>Addgene plasmid #231553 | iGFP-beta-actin | addgene full sequence | sequence record 461409 | Addgene NGS Result
GTTGACATTGATTATTGACTAGTTATTAATAGTAATCAATTACGGGGTCATTAGTTCATAGCCCATATAT
GGAGTTCCGCGTTACATAACTTACGGTAAATGGCCCGCCTGGCTGACCGCCCAACGACCCCCGCCCATTG
ACGTCAATAATGACGTATGTTCCCATAGTAACGCCAATAGGGACTTTCCATTGACGTCAATGGGTGGAGT
ATTTACGGTAAACTGCCCACTTGGCAGTACATCAAGTGTATCATATGCCAAGTACGCCCCCTATTGACGT
CAATGACGGTAAATGGCCCGCCTGGCATTATGCCCAGTACATGACCTTATGGGACTTTCCTACTTGGCAG
TACATCTACGTATTAGTCATCGCTATTACCATGGTGATGCGGTTTTGGCAGTACATCAATGGGCGTGGAT
AGCGGTTTGACTCACGGGGATTTCCAAGTCTCCACCCCATTGACGTCAATGGGAGTTTGTTTTGGCACCA
AAATCAACGGGACTTTCCAAAATGTCGTAACAACTCCGCCCCATTGACGCAAATGGGCGGTAGGCGTGTA
CGGTGGGAGGTCTATATAAGCAGAGCTCTCCCTATCAGTGATAGAGATCTCCCTATCAGTGATAGAGATC
GTCGACGAGCTCGTTTAGTGAACCGTCAGATCGCCTGGAGACGCCATCCACGCTGTTTTGACCTCCATAG
AAGACACCGGGACCGATCCAGCCTCCGGACTCTAGCGTTTAAACTTAAGCTTGGTACCATGGATGATGAT
ATCGCCGCGCTCGTCGTCGACAACGGCTCCGGCATGTGCAAGGCCGGCTTCGCGGGCGACGATGCCCCCC
GGGCCGTCTTCCCCTCCATCGTGGGGCGCCCCAGGCACCAGGGCGTGATGGTGGGCATGGGTCAGAAGGA
TTCCTATGTGGGCGACGAGGCCCAGAGCAAGAGAGGCATCCTCACCCTGAAGTACCCCATCGAGCACGGC
ATCGTCACCAACTGGGACGACATGGAGAAAATCTGGCACCACACCTTCTACAATGAGCTGCGTGTGGCTC
CCGAGGAGCACCCCGTGCTGCTGACCGAGGCCCCCCTGAACCCCAAGGCCAACCGCGAGAAGATGACCCA
GATCATGTTTGAGACCTTCAACACCCCAGCCATGTACGTTGCTATCCAGGCTGTGCTATCCCTGTACGCC
TCTGGCCGTACCACTGGCATCGTGATGGACTCCGGTGACGGGGTCACCCACACTGTGCCCATCTACGAGG
GGTATGCCCTCCCCCATGCCATCCTGCGTCTGGACCTGGCTGGCCGGGACCTGACTGACTACCTCATGAA
GATCCTCACCGAGCGCGGCTACAGCTTCACCACCACGGCCGAGCGGGAAATCGTGCGTGACATTAAGGAG
AAGCTGTGCTACGTCGCCCTGGACTTCGAGCAAGAGATGGCCACGGCTGCTTCCAGCAGCGGCAGCAGCG
TGTCCAAGGGCGAGGAGCTGTTCACCGGCGTGGTGCCCATCCTGGTGGAGCTGGATGGCGACGTGAACGG
CCACAAGTTCAGCGTGCGCGGCGAGGGCGAGGGCGACGCCACCAACGGCAAGCTGACCCTGAAGTTCATC
TGCACCACCGGCAAGCTGCCCGTGCCCTGGCCCACCCTGGTGACCACCCTGACCTACGGCGTGCAGTGCT
TCAGCCGCTACCCCGATCACATGAAGCAGCACGATTTCTTCAAGAGCGCCATGCCCGAGGGCTACGTGCA
GGAGCGCACCATCAGCTTCAAGGATGACGGCACCTACAAGACCCGCGCCGAGGTGAAGTTCGAGGGCGAT
ACCCTGGTGAACCGCATCGAGCTGAAGGGCATCGATTTCAAGGAGGATGGCAACATCCTGGGCCACAAGC
TGGAGTACAACTTCAACAGCCACAACGTGTACATCACCGCCGATAAGCAGAAGAACGGCATCAAGGCCAA
CTTCAAGATCCGCCACAATGTGGAGGATGGCTCCGTGCAGCTGGCCGATCACTACCAGCAGAACACCCCC
ATCGGCGACGGCCCAGTGCTGCTGCCCGATAACCACTACCTGAGCACCCAGAGCAAGCTGTCCAAGGACC
CCAACGAGAAGCGCGATCACATGGTGCTGCTGGAGTTCGTGACCGCCGCCGGCATCACCCTGGGCATGGA
TGAGCTGTACAAGAGCGGCGCGCCGGGCTCCTCCCTGGAGAAGAGCTACGAGCTGCCTGACGGCCAGGTC
ATCACCATTGGCAATGAGCGGTTCCGCTGCCCTGAGGCACTCTTCCAGCCTTCCTTCCTGGGCATGGAGT
CCTGTGGCATCCACGAAACTACCTTCAACTCCATCATGAAGTGTGACGTGGACATCCGCAAAGACCTGTA
CGCCAACACAGTGCTGTCTGGCGGCACCACCATGTACCCTGGCATTGCCGACAGGATGCAGAAGGAGATC
ACTGCCCTGGCACCCAGCACAATGAAGATCAAGATCATTGCTCCTCCTGAGCGCAAGTACTCCGTGTGGA
TCGGCGGCTCCATCCTGGCCTCGCTGTCCACCTTCCAGCAGATGTGGATCAGCAAGCAGGAGTATGACGA
GTCCGGCCCCTCCATCGTCCACCGCAAATGCTTCTGAGGATCCACTAGTAACGGCCGCCAGTGTGCTGGA
ATTCTGCAGATATCCATCACACTGGCGGCCGCTCGAGTCTAGAGGGCCCGTTTAAACCCGCTGATCAGCC
TCGACTGTGCCTTCTAGTTGCCAGCCATCTGTTGTTTGCCCCTCCCCCGTGCCTTCCTTGACCCTGGAAG
GTGCCACTCCCACTGTCCTTTCCTAATAAAATGAGGAAATTGCATCGCATTGTCTGAGTAGGTGTCATTC
TATTCTGGGGGGTGGGGTGGGGCAGGACAGCAAGGGGGAGGATTGGGAAGACAATAGCAGGCATGCTGGG
GATGCGGTGGGCTCTATGGCTTCTGAGGCGGAAAGAACCAGCTGGGGCTCTAGGGGGTATCCCC
[124 nt withheld, positions 3005-3128]
C
[91 nt withheld, positions 3130-3220]
AGGGTGATGGTTCACGTACCTAGAAGTTCCTATTCCGAAGTTCCTATTCTCTAGAAAGTATAGGAACTTC
CTTGGCCACTGAATACAAACCCACTGTCCGACTGGCAACAAGAGATGATGTCCCAAGAGCCGTGAGAACA
CTGGCAGCAGCTTTCGCCGACTACCCAGCCACAAGACACACTGTGGACCCCGATCGGCATATCGAGAGAG
TGACCGAGCTGCAGGAACTGTTCCTGACAAGGGTGGGCCTGGACATTGGGAAGGTCTGGGTCGCAGACGA
TGGAGCAGCTGTGGCTGTCTGGACCACACCAGAGAGCGTGGAAGCCGGAGCTGTCTTTGCAGAGATCGGC
CCTCGAATGGCAGAACTGAGCGGCTCCCGGCTGGCAGCACAGCAGCAGATGGAGGGGCTGCTGGCCCCAC
ACCGCCCTAAGGAACCAGCATGGTTCCTGGCCACTGTGGGAGTCTCTCCCGATCATCAGGGCAAAGGGCT
GGGAAGTGCTGTGGTCCTGCCTGGGGTGGAGGCTGCAGAACGAGCTGGAGTCCCAGCATTTCTGGAGACA
TCTGCCCCCAGGAACCTGCCTTTCTATGAACGCCTGGGCTTTACTGTGACCGCCGATGTGGAAGTGCCCG
AGGGACCCCGAACCTGGTGTATGACCCGAAAGCCTGGAGCCTAATAGAGCACGTACTACGAGATTTCGAT
TCCACCGCCGCCTTCTATGAAAGGTTGGGCTTCGGAATCGTTTTCCGGGACGCCGGCTGGATGATCCTCC
AGCGCGGGGATCTCATGCTGGAGTTCTTCGCCCACCCCAACTTGTTTATTGCAGCTTATAATGGTTACAA
ATAAAGCAATAGCATCACAAATTTCACAAATAAAGCATTTTTTTCACTGCATTCTAGTTGTGGTTTGTCC
AAACTCATCAATGTATCTTATCATGTCTGTATACCGTCGACCTCTAGCTAGAGCTTGGCGTAATCATGGT
CATAGCTGTTTCCTGTGTGAAATTGTTATCCGCTCACAATTCCACACAACATACGAGCCGGAAGCATAAA
GTGTAAAGCCTGGGGTGCCTAATGAGTGAGCTAACTCACATTAATTGCGTTGCGCTCACTGCCCGCTTTC
CAGTCGGGAAACCTGTCGTGCCAGCTGCATTAATGAATCGGCCAACGCGCGGGGAGAGGCGGTTTGCGTA
TTGGGCGCTCTTCCGCTTCCTCGCTCACTGACTCGCTGCGCTCGGTCGTTCGGCTGCGGCGAGCGGTATC
AGCTCACTCAAAGGCGGTAATACGGTTATCCACAGAATCAGGGGATAACGCAGGAAAGAACATGTGAGCA
AAAGGCCAGCAAAAGGCCAGGAACCGTAAAAAGGCCGCGTTGCTGGCGTTTTTCCATAGGCTCCGCCCCC
CTGACGAGCATCACAAAAATCGACGCTCAAGTCAGAGGTGGCGAAACCCGACAGGACTATAAAGATACCA
GGCGTTTCCCCCTGGAAGCTCCCTCGTGCGCTCTCCTGTTCCGACCCTGCCGCTTACCGGATACCTGTCC
GCCTTTCTCCCTTCGGGAAGCGTGGCGCTTTCTCATAGCTCACGCTGTAGGTATCTCAGTTCGGTGTAGG
TCGTTCGCTCCAAGCTGGGCTGTGTGCACGAACCCCCCGTTCAGCCCGACCGCTGCGCCTTATCCGGTAA
CTATCGTCTTGAGTCCAACCCGGTAAGACACGACTTATCGCCACTGGCAGCAGCCACTGGTAACAGGATT
AGCAGAGCGAGGTATGTAGGCGGTGCTACAGAGTTCTTGAAGTGGTGGCCTAACTACGGCTACACTAGAA
GAACAGTATTTGGTATCTGCGCTCTGCTGAAGCCAGTTACCTTCGGAAAAAGAGTTGGTAGCTCTTGATC
CGGCAAACAAACCACCGCTGGTAGCGGTGGTTTTTTTGTTTGCAAGCAGCAGATTACGCGCAGAAAAAAA
GGATCTCAAGAAGATCCTTTGATCTTTTCTACGGGGTCTGACGCTCAGTGGAACGAAAACTCACGTTAAG
GGATTTTGGTCATGAGATTATCAAAAAGGATCTTCACCTAGATCCTTTTAAATTAAAAATGAAGTTTTAA
ATCAATCTAAAGTATATATGAGTAAACTTGGTCTGACAGTTACCAATGCTTAATCAGTGAGGCACCTATC
TCAGCGATCTGTCTATTTCGTTCATCCATAGTTGCCTGACTCCCCGTCGTGTAGATAACTACGATACGGG
AGGGCTTACCATCTGGCCCCAGTGCTGCAATGATACCGCGAGACCCACGCTCACCGGCTCCAGATTTATC
AGCAATAAACCAGCCAGCCGGAAGGGCCGAGCGCAGAAGTGGTCCTGCAACTTTATCCGCCTCCATCCAG
TCTATTAATTGTTGCCGGGAAGCTAGAGTAAGTAGTTCGCCAGTTAATAGTTTGCGCAACGTTGTTGCCA
TTGCTACAGGCATCGTGGTGTCACGCTCGTCGTTTGGTATGGCTTCATTCAGCTCCGGTTCCCAACGATC
AAGGCGAGTTACATGATCCCCCATGTTGTGCAAAAAAGCGGTTAGCTCCTTCGGTCCTCCGATCGTTGTC
AGAAGTAAGTTGGCCGCAGTGTTATCACTCATGGTTATGGCAGCACTGCATAATTCTCTTACTGTCATGC
CATCCGTAAGATGCTTTTCTGTGACTGGTGAGTACTCAACCAAGTCATTCTGAGAATAGTGTATGCGGCG
ACCGAGTTGCTCTTGCCCGGCGTCAATACGGGATAATACCGCGCCACATAGCAGAACTTTAAAAGTGCTC
ATCATTGGAAAACGTTCTTCGGGGCGAAAACTCTCAAGGATCTTACCGCTGTTGAGATCCAGTTCGATGT
AACCCACTCGTGCACCCAACTGATCTTCAGCATCTTTTACTTTCACCAGCGTTTCTGGGTGAGCAAAAAC
AGGAAGGCAAAATGCCGCAAAAAAGGGAATAAGGGCGACACGGAAATGTTGAATACTCATACTCTTCCTT
TTTCAATATTATTGAAGCATTTATCAGGGTTATTGTCTCATGAGCGGATACATATTTGAATGTATTTAGA
AAAATAAACAAATAGGGGTTCCGCGCACATTTCCCCGAAAAGTGCCACCTGACGTCGACGGATCGGGAGA
TCTCCCGATCCCCTATGGTGCACTCTCAGTACAATCTGCTCTGATGCCGCATAGTTAAGCCAGTATCTGC
TCCCTGCTTGTGTGTTGGAGGTCGCTGAGTAGTGCGCGAGCAAAATTTAAGCTACAACAAGGCAAGGCTT
GACCGACAATTGCATGAAGAATCTGCTTAGGGTTAGGCGTTTTGCGCTGCTTCGCGATGTACGGGCCAGA
TATACGC
